>Addgene plasmid #112666 | pZ:F3-CAGGS GPHTK-F | depositor full sequence | sequence record 217839 | pZ:F3-CAGGS GPHTK-F sequence 9824 bps
CTAAATTGTAAGCGTTAATATTTTGTTAAAATTCGCGTTAAATTTTTGTTAAATCAGCTCATTTTTTAAC
CAATAGGCCGAAATCGGCAAAATCCCTTATAAATCAAAAGAATAGACCGAGATAGGGT
[37 nt withheld, positions 129-165]
AAAGAACGTGGACTCCAACGTCAAAGG
[49 nt withheld, positions 193-241]
T
[91 nt withheld, positions 243-333]
G
[124 nt withheld, positions 335-458]
CCCATTCGCCATTCAGGCTGCGCAACTGTTGGGAAGGGCGATCGGTGCGGGCCTCTTCGCTATTACGCCA
GCTGGCGAAAGGGGGATGTGCTGCAAGGCGATTAAGTTGGGTAACGCCAGGGTTTTCCCAGTCACGACGT
TGTAAAACGACGGCCAGTGAGCGCGCGTAATACGACTCACTATAGGGCGAATTGGGTACCTGCTTTCTCT
GACCAGCATTCTCTCCCCTGGGCCTGTGCCGCTTTCTGTCTGCAGCTTGTGGCCTGGGTCACCTCTACGG
CTGGCCCAGATCCTTCCCTGCCGCCTCCTTCAGGTTCCGTCTTCCTCCACTCCCTCTTCCCCTTGCTCTC
TGCTGTGTTGCTGCCCAAGGATGCTCTTTCCGGAGCACTTCCTTCTCGGCGCTGCACCACGTGATGTCCT
CTGAGCGGATCCTCCCCGTGTCTGGGTCCTCTCCGGGCATCTCTCCTCCCTCACCCAACCCCATGCCGTC
TTCACTCGCTGGGTTCCCTTTTCCTTCTCCTTCTGGGGCCTGTGCCATCTCTCGTTTCTTAGGATGGCCT
TCTCCGACGGATGTCTCCCTTGCGTCCCGCCTCCCCTTCTTGTAGGCCTGCATCATCACCGTTTTTCTGG
ACAACCCCAAAGTACCCCGTCTCCCTGGCTTTAGCCACCTCTCCATCCTCTTGCTTTCTTTGCCTGGACA
CCCCGTTCTCCTGTGGATTCGGGTCACCTCTCACTCCTTTCATTTGGGCAGCTCCCCTACCCCCCTTACC
TCTCTAGTCTGTGCTAGCTCTTCCAGCCCCCTGTCATGGCATCTTCCAGGGGTCCGAGAGCTCAGCTAGT
CTTCTTCCTCCAACCCGGGCCCCTATGTCCACTTCAGGACAGCATGTTTGCTGCCTCCAGGGATCCTGTG
TCCCCGAGCTGGGACCACCTTATATTCCCAGGGCCGGTTAATGTGGCTCTGGTTCTGGGTACTTTTATCT
GTCCCCTCCACCCCACAGTGGGGCAAGCTTGAATTCTCTAGAAATATTCTCGAGGTTTAAACGTCGACAC
TAGTGAAGTTCCTATTCTTCAAATAGTATAGGAACTTCGGCGCGCCATTGATTATTGACTAGCTAGTTAT
TAATAGTAATCAATTACGGGGTCATTAGTTCATAGCCCATATATGGAGTTCCGCGTTACATAACTTACGG
TAAATGGCCCGCCTGGCTGACCGCCCAACGACCCCCGCCCATTGACGTCAATAATGACGTATGTTCCCAT
AGTAACGCCAATAGGGACTTTCCATTGACGTCAATGGGTGGAGTATTTACGGTAAACTGCCCACTTGGCA
GTACATCAAGTGTATCATATGCCAAGTACGCCCCCTATTGACGTCAATGACGGTAAATGGCCCGCCTGGC
ATTATGCCCAGTACATGACCTTATGGGACTTTCCTACTTGGCAGTACATCTACGTATTAGTCATCGCTAT
TACCATGATGGTCGAGGTGAGCCCCACGTTCTGCTTCACTCTCCCCATCTCCCCCCCCTCCCCACCCCCA
ATTTTGTATTTATTTATTTTTTAATTATTTTGTGCAGCGATGGGGGCGGGGGGGGGGGGGGGGCGCGCGC
CAGGCGGGGCGGGGCGGGGCGAGGGGCGGGGCGGGGCGAGGCGGAGAGGTGCGGCGGCAGCCAATCAGAG
CGGCGCGCTCCGAAAGTTTCCTTTTATGGCGAGGCGGCGGCGGCGGCGGCCCTATAAAAAGCGAAGCGCG
CGGCGGGCGGGAGTCGCTGCGCGCTGCCTTCGCCCCGTGCCCCGCTCCGCCGCCGCCTCGCGCCGCCCGC
CCCGGCTCTGACTGACCGCGTTACTCCCACAGGTGAGCGGGCGGGACGGCCCTTCTCCTCCGGGCTGTAA
TTAGCGCTTGGTTTAATGACGGCTTGTTTCTTTTCTGTGGCTGCGTGAAAGCCTTGAGGGGCTCCGGGAG
GGCCCTTTGTGCGGGGGGAGCGGCTCGGGGGGTGCGTGCGTGTGTGTGTGCGTGGGGAGCGCCGCGTGCG
GCTCCGCGCTGCCCGGCGGCTGTGAGCGCTGCGGGCGCGGCGCGGGGCTTTGTGCGCTCCGCAGTGTGCG
CGAGGGGAGCGCGGCCGGGGGCGGTGCCCCGCGGTGCGGGGGGGGCTGCGAGGGGAACAAAGGCTGCGTG
CGGGGTGTGTGCGTGGGGGGGTGAGCAGGGGGTGTGGGCGCGTCGGTCGGGCTGCAACCCCCCCTGCACC
CCCCTCCCCGAGTTGCTGAGCACGGCCCGGCTTCGGGTGCGGGGCTCCGTACGGGGCGTGGCGCGGGGCT
CGCCGTGCCGGGCGGGGGGTGGCGGCAGGTGGGGGTGCCGGGCGGGGCGGGGCCGCCTCGGGCCGGGGAG
GGCTCGGGGGAGGGGCGCGGCGGCCCCCGGAGCGCCGGCGGCTGTCGAGGCGCGGCGAGCCGCAGCCATT
GCCTTTTATGGTAATCGTGCGAGAGGGCGCAGGGACTTCCTTTGTCCCAAATCTGTGCGGAGCCGAAATC
TGGGAGGCGCCGCCGCACCCCCTCTAGCGGGCGCGGGGCGAAGCGGTGCGGCGCCGGCAGGAAGGAAATG
GGCGGGGAGGGCCTTCGTGCGTCGCCGCGCCGCCGTCCCCTTCTCCCTCTCCAGCCTCGGGGCTGTCCGC
GGGGGGACGGCTGCCTTCGGGGGGGACGGGGCAGGGCGGGGTTCGGCTTCTGGCGTGTGACCGGCGGCTC
TAGAGCCTCTGCTAACCATGTTCATGCCTTCTTCTTTTTCCTACAGCTCCTGGGCAACGTGCTGGTTATT
GTGCTGTCTCATCATTTTGGCAAACAATTGGATGCTGCCACCATGGTGAGCAAGGGCGAGGAGCTGTTCA
CCGGGGTGGTGCCCATCCTGGTCGAGCTGGACGGCGACGTAAACGGCCACAAGTTCAGCGTGTCCGGCGA
GGGCGAGGGCGATGCCACCTACGGCAAGCTGACCCTGAAGTTCATCTGCACCACCGGCAAGCTGCCCGTG
CCCTGGCCCACCCTCGTGACCACCCTGACCTACGGCGTGCAGTGCTTCAGCCGCTACCCCGACCACATGA
AGCAGCACGACTTCTTCAAGTCCGCCATGCCCGAAGGCTACGTCCAGGAGCGCACCATCTTCTTCAAGGA
CGACGGCAACTACAAGACCCGCGCCGAGGTGAAGTTCGAGGGCGACACCCTGGTGAACCGCATCGAGCTG
AAGGGCATCGACTTCAAGGAGGACGGCAACATCCTGGGGCACAAGCTGGAGTACAACTACAACAGCCACA
ACGTCTATATCATGGCCGACAAGCAGAAGAACGGCATCAAGGTGAACTTCAAGATCCGCCACAACATCGA
GGACGGCAGCGTGCAGCTCGCCGACCACTACCAGCAGAACACCCCCATCGGCGACGGCCCCGTGCTGCTG
CCCGACAACCACTACCTGAGCACCCAGTCCGCCCTGAGCAAAGACCCCAACGAGAAGCGCGATCACATGG
TCCTGCTGGAGTTCGTGACCGCCGCCGGGATCACTCTCGGCATGGACGAGCTGTACAAGGGTGGTGGCTC
GGGGGGAGGAGCGACAAACTTTAGCTTGCTGAAGCAAGCTGGTGACGTTGAGGAGAATCCCGGACCAGGA
TTCACGCGTATGAAAAAGCCTGAACTCACCGCGACGTCTGTCGAGAAGTTTCTGATCGAAAAGTTCGACA
GCGTCTCCGACCTGATGCAGCTCTCGGAGGGCGAAGAATCTCGTGCTTTCAGCTTCGATGTAGGAGGGCG
TGGATATGTCCTGCGGGTAAATAGCTGCGCCGATGGTTTCTACAAAGATCGTTATGTTTATCGGCACTTT
GCATCGGCCGCGCTCCCGATTCCGGAAGTGCTTGACATTGGGGAATTCAGCGAGAGCCTGACCTATTGCA
TCTCCCGCCGTGCACAGGGTGTCACGTTGCAAGACCTGCCTGAAACCGAACTGCCCGCTGTTCTGCAGCC
GGTCGCGGAGGCCATGGATGCGATCGCTGCGGCCGATCTTAGCCAGACGAGCGGGTTCGGCCCATTCGGA
CCGCAAGGAATCGGTCAATACACTACATGGCGTGATTTCATATGCGCGATTGCTGATCCCCATGTGTATC
ACTGGCAAACTGTGATGGACGACACCGTCAGTGCGTCCGTCGCGCAGGCTCTCGATGAGCTGATGCTTTG
GGCCGAGGACTGCCCCGAAGTCCGGCACCTCGTGCACGCGGATTTCGGCTCCAACAATGTCCTGACGGAC
AATGGCCGCATAACAGCGGTCATTGACTGGAGCGAGGCGATGTTCGGGGATTCCCAATACGAGGTCGCCA
ACATCTTCTTCTGGAGGCCGTGGTTGGCTTGTATGGAGCAGCAGACGCGCTACTTCGAGCGGAGGCATCC
GGAGCTTGCAGGATCGCCGCGGCTCCGGGCGTATATGCTCCGCATTGGTCTTGACCAACTCTATCAGAGC
TTGGTTGACGGCAATTTCGATGATGCAGCTTGGGCGCAGGGTCGATGCGACGCAATCGTCCGATCCGGAG
CCGGGACTGTCGGGCGTACACAAATCGCCCGCAGAAGCGCGGCCGTCTGGACCGATGGCTGTGTAGAAGT
CGCGTCTGCGTTCGACCAGGCTGCGCGTTCTCGCGGCCATAGCAACCGACGTACGGCGTTGCGCCCTCGC
CGGCAGCAAGAAGCCACGGAAGTCCGCCCGGAGCAGAAAATGCCCACGCTACTGCGGGTTTATATAGACG
GTCCCCACGGGATGGGGAAAACCACCACCACGCAACTGCTGGTGGCCCTGGGTTCGCGCGACGATATCGT
CTACGTACCCGAGCCGATGACTTACTGGCGGGTGCTGGGGGCTTCCGAGACAATCGCGAACATCTACACC
ACACAACACCGCCTCGACCAGGGTGAGATATCGGCCGGGGACGCGGCGGTGGTAATGACAAGCGCCCAGA
TAACAATGGGCATGCCTTATGCCGTGACCGACGCCGTTCTGGCTCCTCATATCGGGGGGGAGGCTGGGAG
CTCACATGCCCCGCCCCCGGCCCTCACCCTCATCTTCGACCGCCATCCCATCGCCGCCCTCCTGTGCTAC
CCGGCCGCGCGGTACCTTATGGGCAGCATGACCCCCCAGGCCGTGCTGGCGTTCGTGGCCCTCATCCCGC
CGACCTTGCCCGGCACCAACATCGTGCTTGGGGCCCTTCCGGAGGACAGACACATCGACCGCCTGGCCAA
ACGCCAGCGCCCCGGCGAGCGGCTGGAACTGGCTATGCTGGCTGCGATTCGCCGCGTTTACGGGCTACTT
GCCAATACGGTGCGGTATCTGCAGTGCGGCGGGTCGTGGCGGGAGGACTGGGGACAGCTTTCGGGGACGG
CCGTGCCGCCCCAGGGTGCCGAGCCCCAGAGCAACGCGGGCCCACGACCCCATATCGGGGACACGTTATT
TACCCTGTTTCGGGCCCCCGAGTTGCTGGCCCCCAACGGCGACCTGTATAACGTGTTTGCCTGGGCCTTG
GACGTCTTGGCCAAACGCCTCCGTTCCATGCACGTCTTTATCCTGGATTACGACCAATCGCCCGCCGGCT
GCCGGGACGCCCTGCTGCAACTTACCTCCGGGATGGTCCAGACCCACGTCACCACCCCCGGCTCCATACC
GACGATATGCGACCTGGCGCGCACGTTTGCCCGGGAGATGGGGGAGGCTAACTGAAACACGGAAGGAGAC
AATACCGGAAGGAACCCGCGCTATGACGGCAATAAAAAGACAGAATAAAACGCACGGGTGTTGGGTCGTT
TGTTCATAAACGCGGGGTTCGGTCCCAGGGCTGGCACTCTGTCGATACCCCACCGAGACCCCATTGGGGC
CAATACGCCCGCGTTTCTTCCTTTTCCCCACCCCACCCCCCAAGTTCGGGTGAAGGCCCAGGGCTCGCAG
CCAACGTCGGGGCGGCAGGCCCTGCCATAGCCACTGGCCCCGTGGGTTAGGGACGGGGTCCCCCATGGGG
AATGGTTTATGGTTCGTGGGGGTTATTATTTTGGGCGTTGCGTGGGGTCAGGTCCACGACCCAAGCTTGC
GGGACTCTGGGGTTCGAATAAAGACCGACCAAGCGACGTCTGAGAGCTCCCTGGCGAATTCGGTACCAAT
AAAAGAGCTTTATTTTCATGATCTGTGTGTTGGTTTTTGTGTGCGGCGCGGAAGTTCCTATTCTCTAGAA
AGTATAGGAACTTCCTCGAGCCCTATAGTGAGTCGTATTAAAGGGCGAATTCTGCAGATATCCATCACAC
TGGCGGCCGCTACTAGGGACAGGATTGGTGACAGAAAAGCCCCATCCTTAGGCCTCCTCCTTCCTAGTCT
CCTGATATTGGGTCTAACCCCCACCTCCTGTTAGGCAGATTCCTTATCTGGTGACACACCCCCATTTCCT
GGAGCCATCTCTCTCCTTGCCAGAACCTCTAAGGTTTGCTTACGATGGAGCCAGAGAGGATCCTGGGAGG
GAGAGCTTGGCAGGGGGTGGGAGGGAAGGGGGGGATGCGTGACCTGCCCGGTTCTCAGTGGCCACCCTGC
GCTACCCTCTCCCAGAACCTGAGCTGCTCTGACGCGGCTGTCTGGTGCGTTTCACTGATCCTGGTGCTGC
AGCTTCCTTACACTTCCCAAGAGGAGAAGCAGTTTGGAAAAACAAAATCAGAATAAGTTGGTCCTGAGTT
CTAACTTTGGCTCTTCACCTTTCTAGTCCCCAATTTATATTGTTCCTCCGTGCGTCAGTTTTACCTGTGA
GATAAGGCCAGTAGCCAGCCCCGTCCTGGCAGGGCTGTGGTGAGGAGGGGGGTGTCCGTGTGGAAAACTC
CCTTTGTGAGAATGGTGCGTCCTAGGTGTTCACCAGGTCGTGGCCGCCTCTACTCCCTTTCTCTTTCTCC
ATCCTTCTTTCCTTAAAGAGTCCCCAGTGCTATCTGGGACATATTCCTCCGCCCAGAGCAGGGTCCCGCT
TCCCTAAGGCCCTGCTCTGGGCTTCTGGGTTTGAGTCCTTGGCAAGCCCAGGAGAGGCGCTCAGGCTTCC
CTGTCCCCCTTCCTCGTCCACCATCTCATGCCCCTGGCTCTCCTGCCCCTTCCCTACAGGGGTTCCTGGC
TCTGCTCTCCACCGCGGTGGAGCTCCAGCTTTTGTTCCCTTTAGTGAGGGTTAATTGCGCGCTTGGCGTA
ATCATGGTCATAGCTGTTTCCTGTGTGAAATTGTTATCCGCTCACAATTCCACACAACATACGAGCCGGA
AGCATAAAGTGTAAAGCCTGGGGTGCCTAATGAGTGAGCTAACTCACATTAATTGCGTTGCGCTCACTGC
CCGCTTTCCAGTCGGGAAACCTGTCGTGCCAGCTGCATTAATGAATCGGCCAACGCGCGGGGAGAGGCGG
TTTGCGTATTGGGCGCTCTTCCGCTTCCTCGCTCACTGACTCGCTGCGCTCGGTCGTTCGGCTGCGGCGA
GCGGTATCAGCTCACTCAAAGGCGGTAATACGGTTATCCACAGAATCAGGGGATAACGCAGGAAAGAACA
TGTGAGCAAAAGGCCAGCAAAAGGCCAGGAACCGTAAAAAGGCCGCGTTGCTGGCGTTTTTCCATAGGCT
CCGCCCCCCTGACGAGCATCACAAAAATCGACGCTCAAGTCAGAGGTGGCGAAACCCGACAGGACTATAA
AGATACCAGGCGTTTCCCCCTGGAAGCTCCCTCGTGCGCTCTCCTGTTCCGACCCTGCCGCTTACCGGAT
ACCTGTCCGCCTTTCTCCCTTCGGGAAGCGTGGCGCTTTCTCATAGCTCACGCTGTAGGTATCTCAGTTC
GGTGTAGGTCGTTCGCTCCAAGCTGGGCTGTGTGCACGAACCCCCCGTTCAGCCCGACCGCTGCGCCTTA
TCCGGTAACTATCGTCTTGAGTCCAACCCGGTAAGACACGACTTATCGCCACTGGCAGCAGCCACTGGTA
ACAGGATTAGCAGAGCGAGGTATGTAGGCGGTGCTACAGAGTTCTTGAAGTGGTGGCCTAACTACGGCTA
CACTAGAAGGACAGTATTTGGTATCTGCGCTCTGCTGAAGCCAGTTACCTTCGGAAAAAGAGTTGGTAGC
TCTTGATCCGGCAAACAAACCACCGCTGGTAGCGGTGGTTTTTTTGTTTGCAAGCAGCAGATTACGCGCA
GAAAAAAAGGATCTCAAGAAGATCCTTTGATCTTTTCTACGGGGTCTGACGCTCAGTGGAACGAAAACTC
ACGTTAAGGGATTTTGGTCATGAGATTATCAAAAAGGATCTTCACCTAGATCCTTTTAAATTAAAAATGA
AGTTTTAAATCAATCTAAAGTATATATGAGTAAACTTGGTCTGACAGTTACCAATGCTTAATCAGTGAGG
CACCTATCTCAGCGATCTGTCTATTTCGTTCATCCATAGTTGCCTGACTCCCCGTCGTGTAGATAACTAC
GATACGGGAGGGCTTACCATCTGGCCCCAGTGCTGCAATGATACCGCGAGACCCACGCTCACCGGCTCCA
GATTTATCAGCAATAAACCAGCCAGCCGGAAGGGCCGAGCGCAGAAGTGGTCCTGCAACTTTATCCGCCT
CCATCCAGTCTATTAATTGTTGCCGGGAAGCTAGAGTAAGTAGTTCGCCAGTTAATAGTTTGCGCAACGT
TGTTGCCATTGCTACAGGCATCGTGGTGTCACGCTCGTCGTTTGGTATGGCTTCATTCAGCTCCGGTTCC
CAACGATCAAGGCGAGTTACATGATCCCCCATGTTGTGCAAAAAAGCGGTTAGCTCCTTCGGTCCTCCGA
TCGTTGTCAGAAGTAAGTTGGCCGCAGTGTTATCACTCATGGTTATGGCAGCACTGCATAATTCTCTTAC
TGTCATGCCATCCGTAAGATGCTTTTCTGTGACTGGTGAGTACTCAACCAAGTCATTCTGAGAATAGTGT
ATGCGGCGACCGAGTTGCTCTTGCCCGGCGTCAATACGGGATAATACCGCGCCACATAGCAGAACTTTAA
AAGTGCTCATCATTGGAAAACGTTCTTCGGGGCGAAAACTCTCAAGGATCTTACCGCTGTTGAGATCCAG
TTCGATGTAACCCACTCGTGCACCCAACTGATCTTCAGCATCTTTTACTTTCACCAGCGTTTCTGGGTGA
GCAAAAACAGGAAGGCAAAATGCCGCAAAAAAGGGAATAAGGGCGACACGGAAATGTTGAATACTCATAC
TCTTCCTTTTTCAATATTATTGAAGCATTTATCAGGGTTATTGTCTCATGAGCGGATACATATTTGAATG
TATTTAGAAAAATAAACAAATAGGGGTTCCGCGCACATTTCCCCGAAAAGTGCCAC
Features (pLannotate 1.2.2; 24 found; start..end, strand, type, name):
     30..458     -  rep_origin     f1 ori (sequence partly withheld): f1 bacteriophage origin of replication; arrow indicates direction of (+) strand synthesis
    463..618     -  CDS            lacZα (fragment): LacZα fragment of β-galactosidase; lacZ fragment
    626..644     +  promoter       T7 promoter: promoter for bacteriophage T7 RNA polymerase
    659..1462    +  misc_feature   HA-L: left homology arm from the adeno-associated virus integration site (AAVS1) within intron 1 of the human PPP1R12C gene
   1632..1935    +  enhancer       CMV enhancer: human cytomegalovirus immediate early enhancer
   1940..2217    +  promoter       chicken β-actin promoter: No description available
   2218..3234    +  intron         chimeric intron: chimera between introns from chicken β-actin and rabbit β-globin
   3301..4017    +  CDS            EGFP: EGFP is a basic (constitutively fluorescent) green fluorescent protein published in 1996, derived from Aequorea victoria. It is reported to be a rapidly-maturing weak dimer with moderate acid sensitivity.
   4108..5078    +  CDS            HygR (fragment): aminoglycoside phosphotransferase from E. coli; aph(4)-Ia; confers resistance to hygromycin
   5079..6183    +  CDS            HSV TK (fragment): herpes simplex virus thymidine kinase confers sensitivity to nucleoside analogs such as acyclovir or ganciclovir
   6225..6273    +  polyA_signal   HSV TK poly(A) signal: herpes simplex virus thymidine kinase polyadenylation signal (Cole and Stacy, 1985)
   6364..6380    -  polyA_signal   bGH poly(A) signal (fragment): bovine growth hormone polyadenylation signal
   6669..6702    +  protein_bind   FRT (minimal): supports FLP-mediated excision but not integration (Turan and Bode, 2011) FLP recombinase from the Saccharomyces cerevisiae 2μ plasmid
   6710..6728    -  promoter       T7 promoter: promoter for bacteriophage T7 RNA polymerase
   6770..7606    +  misc_feature   HA-R: right homology arm from the adeno-associated virus integration site (AAVS1) within intron 1 of the human PPP1R12C gene
   7607..7623    -  misc_feature   MCS (fragment): pBluescript multiple cloning site
   7636..7654    -  promoter       T3 promoter: promoter for bacteriophage T3 RNA polymerase
   7699..7715    -  protein_bind   lac operator: The lac repressor binds to the lac operator to inhibit transcription in E. coli. This inhibition can be relieved by adding lactose or isopropyl-β-D-thiogalactopyranoside (IPTG). lac repressor encoded by lacI
   7723..7753    -  promoter       lac promoter: promoter for the E. coli lac operon
   7768..7789    -  protein_bind   CAP binding site: CAP binding activates transcription in the presence of cAMP. E. coli catabolite activator protein
   7802..7894    -  CDS            lacI (fragment): lac repressor; lacI; The lac repressor binds to the lac operator to inhibit transcription in E. coli. This inhibition can be relieved by adding lactose or isopropyl-β-D-thiogalactopyranoside (IPTG).
   8077..8665    -  rep_origin     ori: high-copy-number ColE1/pMB1/pBR322/pUC origin of replication
   8836..9696    -  CDS            AmpR: β-lactamase; bla; confers resistance to ampicillin, carbenicillin, and related antibiotics
   9697..9801    -  promoter       AmpR promoter: bla
