>Addgene plasmid #112666 | pZ:F3-CAGGS GPHTK-F | addgene full sequence | sequence record 229049 | Addgene NGS Result
CGTTACATAACTTACGGTAAATGGCCCGCCTGGCTGACCGCCCAACGACCCCCGCCCATTGACGTCAATA
ATGACGTATGTTCCCATAGTAACGCCAATAGGGACTTTCCATTGACGTCAATGGGTGGAGTATTTACGGT
AAACTGCCCACTTGGCAGTACATCAAGTGTATCATATGCCAAGTACGCCCCCTATTGACGTCAATGACGG
TAAATGGCCCGCCTGGCATTATGCCCAGTACATGACCTTATGGGACTTTCCTACTTGGCAGTACATCTAC
GTATTAGTCATCGCTATTACCATGATGGTCGAGGTGAGCCCCACGTTCTGCTTCACTCTCCCCATCTCCC
CCCCCTCCCCACCCCCAATTTTGTATTTATTTATTTTTTAATTATTTTGTGCAGCGATGGGGGCGGGGGG
GGGGGGGGGGSGCGCGCCAGGCGGGGCGGGGCGGGGCGAGGGGCGGGGCGGGGCGAGGCGGAGAGGTGCG
GCGGCAGCCAATCAGAGCGGCGCGCTCCGAAAGTTTCCTTTTATGGCGAGGCGGCGGCGGCGGCGGCCCT
ATAAAAAGCGAAGCGCGCGGCGGGCGGGAGTCGCTGCGCGCTGCCTTCGCCCCGTGCCCCGCTCCGCCGC
CGCCTCGCGCCGCCCGCCCCGGCTCTGACTGACCGCGTTACTCCCACAGGTGAGCGGGCGGGACGGCCCT
TCTCCTCCGGGCTGTAATTAGCGCTTGGTTTAATGACGGCTTGTTTCTTTTCTGTGGCTGCGTGAAAGCC
TTGAGGGGCTCCGGGAGGGCCCTTTGTGCGGGGGGAGCGGCTCGGGGGGTGCGTGCGTGTGTGTGTGCGT
GGGGAGCGCCGCGTGCGGCTCCGCGCTGCCCGGCGGCTGTGAGCGCTGCGGGCGCGGCGCGGGGCTTTGT
GCGCTCCGCAGTGTGCGCGAGGGGAGCGCGGCCGGGGGCGGTGCCCCGCGGTGCGGGGGGGGCTGCGAGG
GGAACAAAGGCTGCGTGCGGGGTGTGTGCGTGGGGGGGTGAGCAGGGGGTGTGGGCGCGTCGGTCGGGCT
GCAACCCCCCCTGCACCCCCCTCCCCGAGTTGCTGAGCACGGCCCGGCTTCGGGTGCGGGGCTCCGTACG
GGGCGTGGCGCGGGGCTCGCCGTGCCGGGCGGGGGGTGGCGGCAGGTGGGGGTGCCGGGCGGGGCGGGGC
CGCCTCGGGCCGGGGAGGGCTCGGGGGAGGGGCGCGGCGGCCCCCGGAGCGCCGGCGGCTGTCGAGGCGC
GGCGAGCCGCAGCCATTGCCTTTTATGGTAATCGTGCGAGAGGGCGCAGGGACTTCCTTTGTCCCAAATC
TGTGCGGAGCCGAAATCTGGGAGGCGCCGCCGCACCCCCTCTAGCGGGCGCGGGGCGAAGCGGTGCGGCG
CCGGCAGGAAGGAAATGGGCGGGGAGGGCCTTCGTGCGTCGCCGCGCCGCCGTCCCCTTCTCCCTCTCCA
GCCTCGGGGCTGTCCGCGGGGGGACGGCTGCCTTCGGGGGGGACGGGGCAGGGCGGGGTTCGGCTTCTGG
CGTGTGACCGGCGGCTCTAGAGCCTCTGCTAACCATGTTCATGCCTTCTTCTTTTTCCTACAGCTCCTGG
GCAACGTGCTGGTTATTGTGCTGTCTCATCATTTTGGCAAACAATTGGATGCTGCCACCATGGTGAGCAA
GGGCGAGGAGCTGTTCACCGGGGTGGTGCCCATCCTGGTCGAGCTGGACGGCGACGTAAACGGCCACAAG
TTCAGCGTGTCCGGCGAGGGCGAGGGCGATGCCACCTACGGCAAGCTGACCCTGAAGTTCATCTGCACCA
CCGGCAAGCTGCCCGTGCCCTGGCCCACCCTCGTGACCACCCTGACCTACGGCGTGCAGTGCTTCAGCCG
CTACCCCGACCACATGAAGCAGCACGACTTCTTCAAGTCCGCCATGCCCGAAGGCTACGTCCAGGAGCGC
ACCATCTTCTTCAAGGACGACGGCAACTACAAGACCCGCGCCGAGGTGAAGTTCGAGGGCGACACCCTGG
TGAACCGCATCGAGCTGAAGGGCATCGACTTCAAGGAGGACGGCAACATCCTGGGGCACAAGCTGGAGTA
CAACTACAACAGCCACAACGTCTATATCATGGCCGACAAGCAGAAGAACGGCATCAAGGTGAACTTCAAG
ATCCGCCACAACATCGAGGACGGCAGCGTGCAGCTCGCCGACCACTACCAGCAGAACACCCCCATCGGCG
ACGGCCCCGTGCTGCTGCCCGACAACCACTACCTGAGCACCCAGTCCGCCCTGAGCAAAGACCCCAACGA
GAAGCGCGATCACATGGTCCTGCTGGAGTTCGTGACCGCCGCCGGGATCACTCTCGGCATGGACGAGCTG
TACAAGGGTGGTGGCTCGGGGGGAGGAGCGACAAACTTTAGCTTGCTGAAGCAAGCTGGTGACGTTGAGG
AGAATCCCGGACCAGGATTCACGCGTATGAAAAAGCCTGAACTCACCGCGACGTCTGTCGAGAAGTTTCT
GATCGAAAAGTTCGACAGCGTCTCCGACCTGATGCAGCTCTCGGAGGGCGAAGAATCTCGTGCTTTCAGC
TTCGATGTAGGAGGGCGTGGATATGTCCTGCGGGTAAATAGCTGCGCCGATGGTTTCTACAAAGATCGTT
ATGTTTATCGGCACTTTGCATCGGCCGCGCTCCCGATTCCGGAAGTGCTTGACATTGGGGAATTCAGCGA
GAGCCTGACCTATTGCATCTCCCGCCGTGCACAGGGTGTCACGTTGCAAGACCTGCCTGAAACCGAACTG
CCCGCTGTTCTGCAGCCGGTCGCGGAGGCCATGGATGCGATCGCTGCGGCCGATCTTAGCCAGACGAGCG
GGTTCGGCCCATTCGGACCGCAAGGAATCGGTCAATACACTACATGGCGTGATTTCATATGCGCGATTGC
TGATCCCCATGTGTATCACTGGCAAACTGTGATGGACGACACCGTCAGTGCGTCCGTCGCGCAGGCTCTC
GATGAGCTGATGCTTTGGGCCGAGGACTGCCCCGAAGTCCGGCACCTCGTGCACGCGGATTTCGGCTCCA
ACAATGTCCTGACGGACAATGGCCGCATAACAGCGGTCATTGACTGGAGCGAGGCGATGTTCGGGGATTC
CCAATACGAGGTCGCCAACATCTTCTTCTGGAGGCCGTGGTTGGCTTGTATGGAGCAGCAGACGCGCTAC
TTCGAGCGGAGGCATCCGGAGCTTGCAGGATCGCCGCGGCTCCGGGCGTATATGCTCCGCATTGGTCTTG
ACCAACTCTATCAGAGCTTGGTTGACGGCAATTTCGATGATGCAGCTTGGGCGCAGGGTCGATGCGACGC
AATCGTCCGATCCGGAGCCGGGACTGTCGGGCGTACACAAATCGCCCGCAGAAGCGCGGCCGTCTGGACC
GATGGCTGTGTAGAAGTCGCGTCTGCGTTCGACCAGGCTGCGCGTTCTCGCGGCCATAGCAACCGACGTA
CGGCGTTGCGCCCTCGCCGGCAGCAAGAAGCCACGGAAGTCCGCCCGGAGCAGAAAATGCCCACGCTACT
GCGGGTTTATATAGACGGTCCCCACGGGATGGGGAAAACCACCACCACGCAACTGCTGGTGGCCCTGGGT
TCGCGCGACGATATCGTCTACGTACCCGAGCCGATGACTTACTGGCGGGTGCTGGGGGCTTCCGAGACAA
TCGCGAACATCTACACCACACAACACCGCCTCGACCAGGGTGAGATATCGGCCGGGGACGCGGCGGTGGT
AATGACAAGCGCCCAGATAACAATGGGCATGCCTTATGCCGTGACCGACGCCGTTCTGGCTCCTCATATC
GGGGGGGAGGCTGGGAGCTCACATGCCCCGCCCCCGGCCCTCACCCTCATCTTCGACCGCCATCCCATCG
CCGCCCTCCTGTGCTACCCGGCCGCGCGGTACCTTATGGGCAGCATGACCCCCCAGGCCGTGCTGGCGTT
CGTGGCCCTCATCCCGCCGACCTTGCCCGGCACCAACATCGTGCTTGGGGCCCTTCCGGAGGACAGACAC
ATCGACCGCCTGGCCAAACGCCAGCGCCCCGGCGAGCGGCTGGAACTGGCTATGCTGGCTGCGATTCGCC
GCGTTTACGGGCTACTTGCCAATACGGTGCGGTATCTGCAGTGCGGCGGGTCGTGGCGGGAGGACTGGGG
ACAGCTTTCGGGGACGGCCGTGCCGCCCCAGGGTGCCGAGCCCCAGAGCAACGCGGGCCCACGACCCCAT
ATCGGGGACACGTTATTTACCCTGTTTCGGGCCCCCGAGTTGCTGGCCCCCAACGGCGACCTGTATAACG
TGTTTGCCTGGGCCTTGGACGTCTTGGCCAAACGCCTCCGTTCCATGCACGTCTTTATCCTGGATTACGA
CCAATCGCCCGCCGGCTGCCGGGACGCCCTGCTGCAACTTACCTCCGGGATGGTCCAGACCCACGTCACC
ACCCCCGGCTCCATACCGACGATATGCGACCTGGCGCGCACGTTTGCCCGGGAGATGGGGGAGGCTAACT
GAAACACGGAAGGAGACAATACCGGAAGGAACCCGCGCTATGACGGCAATAAAAAGACAGAATAAAACGC
ACGGGTGTTGGGTCGTTTGTTCATAAACGCGGGGTTCGGTCCCAGGGCTGGCACTCTGTCGATACCCCAC
CGAGACCCCATTGGGGCCAATACGCCCGCGTTTCTTCCTTTTCCCCACCCCACCCCCCAAGTTCGGGTGA
AGGCCCAGGGCTCGCAGCCAACGTCGGGGCGGCAGGCCCTGCCATAGCCACTGGCCCCGTGGGTTAGGGA
CGGGGTCCCCCATGGGGAATGGTTTATGGTTCGTGGGGGTTATTATTTTGGGCGTTGCGTGGGGTCAGGT
CCACGACCCAAGCTTGCGGGACTCTGGGGTTCGAATAAAGACCGACCAAGCGACGTCTGAGAGCTCCCTG
GCGAATTCGGTACCAATAAAAGAGCTTTATTTTCATGATCTGTGTGTTGGTTTTTGTGTGCGGCGCGGAA
GTTCCTATTCTCTAGAAAGTATAGGAACTTCCTCGAGCCCTATAGTGAGTCGTATTAAAGGGCGAATTCT
GCAGATATCCATCACACTGGCGGCCGCTACTAGGGACAGGATTGGTGACAGAAAAGCCCCATCCTTAGGC
CTCCTCCTTCCTAGTCTCCTGATATTGGGTCTAACCCCCACCTCCTGTTAGGCAGATTCCTTATCTGGTG
ACACACCCCCATTTCCTGGAGCCATCTCTCTCCTTGCCAGAACCTCTAAGGTTTGCTTACGATGGAGCCA
GAGAGGATCCTGGGAGGGAGAGCTTGGCAGGGGGTGGGAGGGAAGGGGGGGATGCGTGACCTGCCCGGTT
CTCAGTGGCCACCCTGCGCTACCCTCTCCCAGAACCTGAGCTGCTCTGACGCGGCTGTCTGGTGCGTTTC
ACTGATCCTGGTGCTGCAGCTTCCTTACACTTCCCAAGAGGAGAAGCAGTTTGGAAAAACAAAATCAGAA
TAAGTTGGTCCTGAGTTCTAACTTTGGCTCTTCACCTTTCTAGTCCCCAATTTATATTGTTCCTCCGTGC
GTCAGTTTTACCTGTGAGATAAGGCCAGTAGCCAGCCCCGTCCTGGCAGGGCTGTGGTGAGGAGGGGGGT
GTCCGTGTGGAAAACTCCCTTTGTGAGAATGGTGCGTCCTAGGTGTTCACCAGGTCGTGGCCGCCTCTAC
TCCCTTTCTCTTTCTCCATCCTTCTTTCCTTAAAGAGTCCCCAGTGCTATCTGGGACATATTCCTCCGCC
CAGAGCAGGGTCCCGCTTCCCTAAGGCCCTGCTCTGGGCTTCTGGGTTTGAGTCCTTGGCAAGCCCAGGA
GAGGCGCTCAGGCTTCCCTGTCCCCCTTCCTCGTCCACCATCTCATGCCCCTGGCTCTCCTGCCCCTTCC
CTACAGGGGTTCCTGGCTCTGCTCTCCACCGCGGTGGAGCTCCAGCTTTTGTTCCCTTTAGTGAGGGTTA
ATTGCGCGCTTGGCGTAATCATGGTCATAGCTGTTTCCTGTGTGAAATTGTTATCCGCTCACAATTCCAC
ACAACATACGAGCCGGAAGCATAAAGTGTAAAGCCTGGGGTGCCTAATGAGTGAGCTAACTCACATTAAT
TGCGTTGCGCTCACTGCCCGCTTTCCAGTCGGGAAACCTGTCGTGCCAGCTGCATTAATGAATCGGCCAA
CGCGCGGGGAGAGGCGGTTTGCGTATTGGGCGCTCTTCCGCTTCCTCGCTCACTGACTCGCTGCGCTCGG
TCGTTCGGCTGCGGCGAGCGGTATCAGCTCACTCAAAGGCGGTAATACGGTTATCCACAGAATCAGGGGA
TAACGCAGGAAAGAACATGTGAGCAAAAGGCCAGCAAAAGGCCAGGAACCGTAAAAAGGCCGCGTTGCTG
GCGTTTTTCCATAGGCTCCGCCCCCCTGACGAGCATCACAAAAATCGACGCTCAAGTCAGAGGTGGCGAA
ACCCGACAGGACTATAAAGATACCAGGCGTTTCCCCCTGGAAGCTCCCTCGTGCGCTCTCCTGTTCCGAC
CCTGCCGCTTACCGGATACCTGTCCGCCTTTCTCCCTTCGGGAAGCGTGGCGCTTTCTCATAGCTCACGC
TGTAGGTATCTCAGTTCGGTGTAGGTCGTTCGCTCCAAGCTGGGCTGTGTGCACGAACCCCCCGTTCAGC
CCGACCGCTGCGCCTTATCCGGTAACTATCGTCTTGAGTCCAACCCGGTAAGACACGACTTATCGCCACT
GGCAGCAGCCACTGGTAACAGGATTAGCAGAGCGAGGTATGTAGGCGGTGCTACAGAGTTCTTGAAGTGG
TGGCCTAACTACGGCTACACTAGAAGAACAGTATTTGGTATCTGCGCTCTGCTGAAGCCAGTTACCTTCG
GAAAAAGAGTTGGTAGCTCTTGATCCGGCAAACAAACCACCGCTGGTAGCGGTGGTTTTTTTGTTTGCAA
GCAGCAGATTACGCGCAGAAAAAAAGGATCTCAAGAAGATCCTTTGATCTTTTCTACGGGGTCTGACGCT
CAGTGGAACGAAAACTCACGTTAAGGGATTTTGGTCATGAGATTATCAAAAAGGATCTTCACCTAGATCC
TTTTAAATTAAAAATGAAGTTTTAAATCAATCTAAAGTATATATGAGTAAACTTGGTCTGACAGTTACCA
ATGCTTAATCAGTGAGGCACCTATCTCAGCGATCTGTCTATTTCGTTCATCCATAGTTGCCTGACTCCCC
GTCGTGTAGATAACTACGATACGGGAGGGCTTACCATCTGGCCCCAGTGCTGCAATGATACCGCGAGACC
CACGCTCACCGGCTCCAGATTTATCAGCAATAAACCAGCCAGCCGGAAGGGCCGAGCGCAGAAGTGGTCC
TGCAACTTTATCCGCCTCCATCCAGTCTATTAATTGTTGCCGGGAAGCTAGAGTAAGTAGTTCGCCAGTT
AATAGTTTGCGCAACGTTGTTGCCATTGCTACAGGCATCGTGGTGTCACGCTCGTCGTTTGGTATGGCTT
CATTCAGCTCCGGTTCCCAACGATCAAGGCGAGTTACATGATCCCCCATGTTGTGCAAAAAAGCGGTTAG
CTCCTTCGGTCCTCCGATCGTTGTCAGAAGTAAGTTGGCCGCAGTGTTATCACTCATGGTTATGGCAGCA
CTGCATAATTCTCTTACTGTCATGCCATCCGTAAGATGCTTTTCTGTGACTGGTGAGTACTCAACCAAGT
CATTCTGAGAATAGTGTATGCGGCGACCGAGTTGCTCTTGCCCGGCGTCAATACGGGATAATACCGCGCC
ACATAGCAGAACTTTAAAAGTGCTCATCATTGGAAAACGTTCTTCGGGGCGAAAACTCTCAAGGATCTTA
CCGCTGTTGAGATCCAGTTCGATGTAACCCACTCGTGCACCCAACTGATCTTCAGCATCTTTTACTTTCA
CCAGCGTTTCTGGGTGAGCAAAAACAGGAAGGCAAAATGCCGCAAAAAAGGGAATAAGGGCGACACGGAA
ATGTTGAATACTCATACTCTTCCTTTTTCAATATTATTGAAGCATTTATCAGGGTTATTGTCTCATGAGC
GGATACATATTTGAATGTATTTAGAAAAATAAACAAATAGGGGTTCCGCGCACATTTCCCCGAAAAGTGC
CACCTAAATTGTAAGCGTTAATATTTTGTTAAAATTCGCGTTAAATTTTTGTTAAATCAGCTCATTTTTT
AACCAATAGGCCGAAATCGGCAAAATCCCTTATAAATCAAAAGAATAGACCGAGATAGGGT
[37 nt withheld, positions 8322-8358]
AAAGAACGTGGACTCCAACGTCAAAGG
[49 nt withheld, positions 8386-8434]
T
[91 nt withheld, positions 8436-8526]
G
[124 nt withheld, positions 8528-8651]
CCCATTCGCCATTCAGGCTGCGCAACTGTTGGGAAGGGCGATCGGTGCGGGCCTCTTCGCTATTACGCCA
GCTGGCGAAAGGGGGATGTGCTGCAAGGCGATTAAGTTGGGTAACGCCAGGGTTTTCCCAGTCACGACGT
TGTAAAACGACGGCCAGTGAGCGCGCGTAATACGACTCACTATAGGGCGAATTGGGTACCTGCTTTCTCT
GACCAGCATTCTCTCCCCTGGGCCTGTGCCGCTTTCTGTCTGCAGCTTGTGGCCTGGGTCACCTCTACGG
CTGGCCCAGATCCTTCCCTGCCGCCTCCTTCAGGTTCCGTCTTCCTCCACTCCCTCTTCCCCTTGCTCTC
TGCTGTGTTGCTGCCCAAGGATGCTCTTTCCGGAGCACTTCCTTCTCGGCGCTGCACCACGTGATGTCCT
CTGAGCGGATCCTCCCCGTGTCTGGGTCCTCTCCGGGCATCTCTCCTCCCTCACCCAACCCCATGCCGTC
TTCACTCGCTGGGTTCCCTTTTCCTTCTCCTTCTGGGGCCTGTGCCATCTCTCGTTTCTTAGGATGGCCT
TCTCCGACGGATGTCTCCCTTGCGTCCCGCCTCCCCTTCTTGTAGGCCTGCATCATCACCGTTTTTCTGG
ACAACCCCAAAGTACCCCGTCTCCCTGGCTTTAGCCACCTCTCCATCCTCTTGCTTTCTTTGCCTGGACA
CCCCGTTCTCCTGTGGATTCGGGTCACCTCTCACTCCTTTCATTTGGGCAGCTCCCCTACCCCCCTTACC
TCTCTAGTCTGTGCTAGCTCTTCCAGCCCCCTGTCATGGCATCTTCCAGGGGTCCGAGAGCTCAGCTAGT
CTTCTTCCTCCAACCCGGGCCCCTATGTCCACTTCAGGACAGCATGTTTGCTGCCTCCAGGGATCCTGTG
TCCCCGAGCTGGGACCACCTTATATTCCCAGGGCCGGTTAATGTGGCTCTGGTTCTGGGTACTTTTATCT
GTCCCCTCCACCCCACAGTGGGGCAAGCTTGAATTCTCTAGAAATATTCTCGAGGTTTAAACGTCGACAC
TAGTGAAGTTCCTATTCTTCAAATAGTATAGGAACTTCGGCGCGCCATTGATTATTGACTAGCTAGTTAT
TAATAGTAATCAATTACGGGGTCATTAGTTCATAGCCCATATATGGAGTTCCG
Features (pLannotate 1.2.2; 25 found; start..end, strand, type, name):
      1..304     +  enhancer       CMV enhancer: human cytomegalovirus immediate early enhancer
    309..586     +  promoter       chicken β-actin promoter: No description available
    587..1603    +  intron         chimeric intron: chimera between introns from chicken β-actin and rabbit β-globin
   1670..2386    +  CDS            EGFP: EGFP is a basic (constitutively fluorescent) green fluorescent protein published in 1996, derived from Aequorea victoria. It is reported to be a rapidly-maturing weak dimer with moderate acid sensitivity.
   2477..3447    +  CDS            HygR (fragment): aminoglycoside phosphotransferase from E. coli; aph(4)-Ia; confers resistance to hygromycin
   3448..4552    +  CDS            HSV TK (fragment): herpes simplex virus thymidine kinase confers sensitivity to nucleoside analogs such as acyclovir or ganciclovir
   4594..4642    +  polyA_signal   HSV TK poly(A) signal: herpes simplex virus thymidine kinase polyadenylation signal (Cole and Stacy, 1985)
   4733..4749    -  polyA_signal   bGH poly(A) signal (fragment): bovine growth hormone polyadenylation signal
   5038..5071    +  protein_bind   FRT (minimal): supports FLP-mediated excision but not integration (Turan and Bode, 2011) FLP recombinase from the Saccharomyces cerevisiae 2μ plasmid
   5079..5097    -  promoter       T7 promoter: promoter for bacteriophage T7 RNA polymerase
   5139..5975    +  misc_feature   HA-R: right homology arm from the adeno-associated virus integration site (AAVS1) within intron 1 of the human PPP1R12C gene
   5976..5992    -  misc_feature   MCS (fragment): pBluescript multiple cloning site
   6005..6023    -  promoter       T3 promoter: promoter for bacteriophage T3 RNA polymerase
   6068..6084    -  protein_bind   lac operator: The lac repressor binds to the lac operator to inhibit transcription in E. coli. This inhibition can be relieved by adding lactose or isopropyl-β-D-thiogalactopyranoside (IPTG). lac repressor encoded by lacI
   6092..6122    -  promoter       lac promoter: promoter for the E. coli lac operon
   6137..6158    -  protein_bind   CAP binding site: CAP binding activates transcription in the presence of cAMP. E. coli catabolite activator protein
   6171..6263    -  CDS            lacI (fragment): lac repressor; lacI; The lac repressor binds to the lac operator to inhibit transcription in E. coli. This inhibition can be relieved by adding lactose or isopropyl-β-D-thiogalactopyranoside (IPTG).
   6446..7034    -  rep_origin     ori: high-copy-number ColE1/pMB1/pBR322/pUC origin of replication
   7205..8065    -  CDS            AmpR: β-lactamase; bla; confers resistance to ampicillin, carbenicillin, and related antibiotics
   8066..8170    -  promoter       AmpR promoter: bla
   8223..8651    -  rep_origin     f1 ori (sequence partly withheld): f1 bacteriophage origin of replication; arrow indicates direction of (+) strand synthesis
   8656..8811    -  CDS            lacZα (fragment): LacZα fragment of β-galactosidase; lacZ fragment
   8819..8837    +  promoter       T7 promoter: promoter for bacteriophage T7 RNA polymerase
   8852..9655    +  misc_feature   HA-L: left homology arm from the adeno-associated virus integration site (AAVS1) within intron 1 of the human PPP1R12C gene
   9764..9824    +  enhancer       CMV enhancer (fragment): human cytomegalovirus immediate early enhancer
