[The description below was written by a language model from this plasmid's Addgene catalogue record and pLannotate feature annotations shown in this document.]
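Description:
pZ:F3-CAGGS GPHTK-F is a gene-targeting donor plasmid built on the pZ donor AAVS1 backbone and used to create human "master" cell lines that can later accept transgenes by FLPe recombinase-mediated cassette exchange (RMCE) at the AAVS1 safe-harbour locus. It is propagated in E. coli as a high-copy plasmid through a ColE1/pUC-type origin with ampicillin selection (AmpR). It also carries an f1 origin and pBluescript-type remnants, namely lac promoter/operator, lacZα and lacI fragments, and T7 and T3 promoters. The catalogue gives a total size of about 4.6 kb, but both full sequence records are 9,824 nt, so the catalogue figure appears to be wrong.

The payload lies between left and right homology arms from AAVS1, within intron 1 of human PPP1R12C, which direct homology-driven integration, typically after nuclease cleavage of the site. Between the arms, a CAG (CAGGS) promoter made up of the CMV enhancer, chicken β-actin promoter and chimeric intron drives EGFP. This is followed by directly abutting hygromycin phosphotransferase and HSV thymidine kinase coding fragments, consistent with a Hyg-TK fusion, and an HSV TK polyadenylation signal. The record does not annotate the element linking EGFP to this selection module. A minimal FRT site sits downstream of the cassette. The plasmid name implies a heterospecific F3 site upstream, probably in the unannotated gap between the left arm and the CMV enhancer, but the feature tables do not identify it.

In use, hygromycin resistance and green fluorescence mark correctly targeted clones. During subsequent RMCE, FLPe swaps the flanked cassette for an incoming one, and loss of thymidine kinase permits negative selection with nucleoside analogues such as ganciclovir. The associated work applied this system in human pluripotent stem cells.
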