Addgene plasmid #112666: pZ:F3-CAGGS GPHTK-F
Purpose: Genome engineering donor vector for creating master cell lines suitable for FLPe recombinase-mediated cassette exchange (RMCE) in the AAVS1 locus
Depositing lab: Catherine Verfaillie. Depositing organization: Katholieke Universiteit Leuven. Publication: Efficient Recombinase-Mediated Cassette Exchange in hPSCs to Study the Hepatocyte Lineage Reveals AAVS1 Locus-Mediated Transgene Inhibition. Ordovas L, Boon R, Pistoni M, Chen Y, Wolfs E, Guo W, Sambathkumar R, Bobis-Wozowicz S, Helsen N, Vanhove J, Berckmans P, Cai Q, Vanuytsel K, Eggermont K, Vanslembrouck V, Schmidt BZ, Raitano S, Van Den Bosch L, Nahmias Y, Cathomen T, Struys T, Verfaillie CM. Stem Cell Reports. 2015 Nov 10;5(5):918-931. doi: 10.1016/j.stemcr.2015.09.004. Epub 2015 Oct 8. PubMed 26455413.
Backbone
  Vector backbone: pZ donor AAVS1 vector (CompoZr Targeted Integration Kit, Sigma Aldrich)
  Backbone size w/o insert (bp): 4570
  Total vector size (bp): 4566
  Vector type: Mammalian Expression ; Gene targeting vector for integration at the S1 site
  Selectable markers: Hygromycin ; Thymidine kinase
Growth in bacteria
  Bacterial resistance: Ampicillin, 100 μg/mL
  Growth temperature: 37°C
  Growth strain: DH5alpha
  Copy number: High Copy
Gene/Insert
  Gene/Insert name: eGFP (alt name: GFP)
  Insert size (bp): 717
  Promoter: CAG
  Cloning method: Unknown
  Sequencing primers: 5′ na
Terms and licenses: Academic/Nonprofit Terms; Industry Terms: Not Available to Industry
How to cite: pZ:F3-CAGGS GPHTK-F was a gift from Catherine Verfaillie (Addgene plasmid # 112666 ; http://n2t.net/addgene:112666 ; RRID:Addgene_112666)
